>Addgene plasmid #25978 | MSCV S392A KSR1 IRES GFP | addgene partial sequence | sequence record 32031 | 25978 with mKsr1-F 5'-tgctcgagacagtagcttgg
CGCTGGGCAGAGCGGGTGCCAGCACTCAGGGACCCCGTTCCATCTCCGTGTCCGCCCTGCCTGCCTCAGA
CTCTCCGGTCCCCGGCCTCAGTGAGGGCCTCTCGGACTCCTGTATCCCCTTGCACACCAGCGGCCGGCTG
ACCCCCCGGGCCCTGCACAGCTTCATCACGCCCCCTACCACACCCCAGCTACGACGGCACGCCAAGCTGA
AGCCACCAAGGACACCCCCACCGCCAAGCCGCAAGGTCTTCCAGCTGCTCCCCAGCTTCCCCACACTCAC
ACGGAGCAAGTCCCACGAGTCCCAGCTGGGAAACCGAATCGACGACGTCACCCCGATGAAGTTTGAACTC
CCTCATGGATCCCCACAGCTGGTACGAAGGGATATCGGGCTCTCGGTGACGCACAGGTTCTCCACAAAGT
CATGGTTGTCACAGGTGTGCAACGTGTGCCAGAAGAGCATGATTTTTGGCGTGAAGTGCAAACACTGCAG
GTTAAAATGCCATAACAAGTGCACAAAGGAAGCTCCCGCCTGCAGGATCACCTTCCTCCCACTGGCCAGG
CTTCGGAGGACAGAGGCGGTACCGTCAGATATCAACAACCCAGTGGACAGAGCAGCAGAGCCCCATTTTG
GAACCCTTCCCAAGGCCCTGACAAAGAAGGAGCACCCTCCAGCCATGAACCTGGACTCCAGCAGCAACCC
ATCCTCCACCACGTCCTCCACACCCTCATCGCCGGCACCTTTCCTGACCTCATCTAATCCCTCCAGTGCC
ACCACGCCTCCCAACCCGTCACCTGGCCAGCGGGACAGCAGGTTCAGCTTCCCAGACATTTCAGCCTGTT
CTCAGGCAGCCCCGCTGTCCAGCACAGCCGA
