>Addgene plasmid #25978 | MSCV S392A KSR1 IRES GFP | addgene partial sequence | sequence record 32032 | 25978 with IRES-R
TATAGACAACGCACACCGGCCTTATTCCAAGCGGCTTCGGCCAGTAACGTTAGGGGGGGGGCGGAATTGA
TCCCGCTCGACCTGCAGGCATGCAAGCTTATCGATACGCGTGGTACCTCACTTGTCATCGTCGTCCTTGT
AGTCCATCTTTGGATTACCGGACTCCAGGGTCCCCAGGCCAAACCTTTCAAAGCGGGGCATGACTTTGCT
GCTGTTAATGTCAGCCGACTTCCAAAAGTGCCCAGGGTGGGAGAGCCGCCGGTTCAGCTTGGGCAGCCTC
TCCAGCATGTCCATCAGCAGGCTGAAGCTGGGTCTCTCCTGCAGATCGAAAGCCCAGCAGGCAGACAGGA
TCTCGCCGACTTCCTTCCCCAGGCTGACGGATGCCAGGACGCGCCGTACTCCTTCCCCACTTCCAATCTG
CCAGATCAAGGCCTCAGCAGGCTGGTGCTTAAAGGGCCAGTCTCTTGCCTGTAGTTCATACCACACAGTC
CCGAATGCATAGACATCGGCTGCTTTGGAGAAGGGCAGCTGGTCCTCGTCCCGCCCCGGGATCATTTCTC
GTACGATCTCGGGGGCCAGGTAGCACAGCCAGTCATGTGACAGTTTCAGTTGGTTCTCGCGCCGTTCCTC
TCGGACCACACCCGAGATCCCAAACAGCCCGAAGTCTGTGATGACCACTTTGCCGTTGTCATAGAAGACA
TTCTTGGACTTGAGGTCCTTGTGCACGATGCCTTTTGCATGAAGATAACCCATGCCCTTGATGATCTCCT
GGGCGATCTGCCTAGTCTTATTGATGTCCAGAGACGTCTTGGGGTCCCTCACGAATGAATGCAATGTCCG
CCCCTTGCAGAAGCTGGTGATAATGGCCAGGTGAGGTGGGTTCATGCAGGCCCCCATGAAGAGCACCACG
TTCTCATGCCGCGTCTGCCGGTAGTTCATCACCTCT
