[The description below was written by a language model from this plasmid's Addgene catalogue record.]
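Description:
MSCV S392A KSR1 IRES GFP is a retroviral mammalian expression plasmid built on the MSCV (murine stem cell virus) backbone, which is about 6.5 kb without the insert. It is maintained in E. coli as a high-copy plasmid under ampicillin selection. No feature table accompanies the record, so the bacterial origin and the individual viral elements are not itemised. In MSCV vectors generally, the long terminal repeats flank the payload together with a packaging signal. This lets the transcript be packaged into retroviral particles in a suitable packaging cell line and integrated into target cells, with the 5′ LTR driving expression. The record does not name a separate internal promoter.

The insert is mouse Ksr1 (kinase suppressor of Ras 1), roughly 2.7 kb, carrying a serine-to-alanine substitution at residue 392 and a C-terminal Flag tag for detection or immunoprecipitation. It was cloned by restriction digestion, with the EcoRI site at the 5′ end retained and a SalI/XhoI junction at the 3′ end destroyed. Downstream of KSR1, an IRES allows cap-independent translation of GFP from the same bicistronic transcript. GFP fluorescence therefore marks transduced cells that also express the mutant protein. It is the only eukaryotic selectable marker listed, so transduced cells would be identified or sorted by fluorescence rather than by drug selection.

KSR1 is a scaffold protein of the Raf/MEK/ERK pathway, and replacing serine 392 with alanine prevents phosphorylation at that position. The associated publication concerns how phosphorylation regulates KSR1 stability, ERK activation and cell proliferation. This points to stable expression of the non-phosphorylatable variant in mammalian cells to test the role of this site in those processes.
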