Addgene plasmid #25978: MSCV S392A KSR1 IRES GFP
Depositing lab: Rob Lewis. Depositing organization: University of Nebraska Medical Center. Publication: Phosphorylation regulates KSR1 stability, ERK activation, and cell proliferation. Razidlo GL, Kortum RL, Haferbier JL, Lewis RE. J Biol Chem. 2004 Nov 12. 279(46):47808-14. 10.1074/jbc.M406395200 PubMed 15371409.
Backbone
  Vector backbone: MSCV
  Backbone size w/o insert (bp): 6500
  Vector type: Mammalian Expression, Retroviral
  Selectable markers: GFP
Growth in bacteria
  Bacterial resistance: Ampicillin, 100 μg/mL
  Growth temperature: 37°C
  Growth strain: DH5alpha
  Copy number: High Copy
Gene/Insert
  Gene/Insert name: Kinase suppressor of Ras 1 (alt name: KSR1)
  Species: M. musculus (mouse)
  Insert size (bp): 2700
  Mutation: changed serine 392 to alanine
  GenBank ID: NM_013571
  Entrez Gene: Ksr1 (a.k.a. B-KSR1, D11Bhm183e, D11Bhm184e, Ksr, RSU2, hb, mKSR1)
  Tag / fusion protein: Flag (C terminal on insert)
  Cloning method: Restriction Enzyme; 5′ cloning site EcoR1 (not destroyed); 3′ cloning site Sal1/Xho1 (destroyed during cloning)
  Sequencing primers: 5′ n/a; 3′ n/a
Resource information
  A portion of this plasmid was derived from a plasmid made by: M. Therrien
Terms and licenses: Academic/Nonprofit Terms; Industry Terms: Not Available to Industry
How to cite: MSCV S392A KSR1 IRES GFP was a gift from Rob Lewis (Addgene plasmid # 25978 ; http://n2t.net/addgene:25978 ; RRID:Addgene_25978)
